>Addgene plasmid #221191 | pTE5417_p3WJdB_promoter dropout vector | addgene full sequence | sequence record 441879 | Addgene NGS Result
GGAGTGAGACCGAAAGTGAAACGTGATTTCATGCGTCATTTTGAACATTTTGTAAATCTTATTTAATAAT
GTGTGCGGCAATTCACATTTAATTTATGAATGTTTTCTTAACATCGCGGCAACTCAAGAAACGGCAGGTT
CGGATCTTAGCTACTAGAGAAAGAGGAGAAATACTAGATGCGTAAAGGCGAAGAGCTGTTCACTGGTGTC
GTCCCTATTCTGGTGGAACTGGATGGTGATGTCAACGGTCATAAGTTTTCCGTGCGTGGCGAGGGTGAAG
GTGACGCAACTAATGGTAAACTGACGCTGAAGTTCATCTGTACTACTGGTAAACTGCCGGTTCCTTGGCC
GACTCTGGTAACGACGCTGACTTATGGTGTTCAGTGCTTTGCTCGTTATCCGGACCATATGAAGCAGCAT
GACTTCTTCAAGTCCGCCATGCCGGAAGGCTATGTGCAGGAACGCACGATTTCCTTTAAGGATGACGGCA
CGTACAAAACGCGTGCGGAAGTGAAATTTGAAGGCGATACCCTGGTAAACCGCATTGAGCTGAAAGGCAT
TGACTTTAAAGAGGACGGCAATATCCTGGGCCATAAGCTGGAATACAATTTTAACAGCCACAATGTTTAC
ATCACCGCCGATAAACAAAAAAATGGCATTAAAGCGAATTTTAAAATTCGCCACAACGTGGAGGATGGCA
GCGTGCAGCTGGCTGATCACTACCAGCAAAACACTCCAATCGGTGATGGTCCTGTTCTGCTGCCAGACAA
TCACTATCTGAGCACGCAAAGCGTTCTGTCTAAAGATCCGAACGAGAAACGCGATCATATGGTTCTGCTG
GAGTTCGTAACCGCAGCGGGCATCACGCATGGTATGGATGAACTGTACAAATGACCAGGCATCAAATAAA
ACGAAAGGCTCAGTCGAAAGACTGGGCCTTTCGTTTTATCTGTTGTTTGTCGGTGAACGCTCTCTACTAG
AGTCACACTGGCTCACCTTCGGGTGGGCCTTTCTGCGTTTATAGGTCTCAAATGCCCACATACTCTGATG
ATCCGAGACGGTCGGGTCCAGATATTCGTATCTGTCGAGTAGAGTGTGGGCTCGGATCATTCATGGCAAG
AGACGGTCGGGTCCAGATATTCGTATCTGTCGAGTAGAGTGTGGGCTCTTGCCATGTGTATGTGGGGCTT
AATAGCATAACCCCTTGGGGCCTCTAAACGGGTCTTGAGGGGTTTTTTGCGCTTGTTGGAGACGAGCTGC
GGCCGCGATTATCAAAAAGGATCTTCACCTAGATCCTTTTAAATTAAAAATGAAGTTTTAAATCAATCTA
AAGTATATATGAGTAAACTTGGTCTGACAGTTACCAATGCTTAATCAGTGAGGCACCTATCTCAGCGATC
TGTCTATTTCGTTCATCCATAGTTGCCTGACTCCCCGTCGTGTAGATAACTACGATACGGGAGGGCTTAC
CATCTGGCCCCAGTGCTGCAATGATACCGCGGGACCCACGCTCACCGGCTCCAGATTTATCAGCAATAAA
CCAGCCAGCCGGAAGGGCCGAGCGCAGAAGTGGTCCTGCAACTTTATCCGCCTCCATCCAGTCTATTAAT
TGTTGCCGGGAAGCTAGAGTAAGTAGTTCGCCAGTTAATAGTTTGCGCAACGTTGTTGCCATTGCTACAG
GCATCGTGGTGTCACGCTCGTCGTTTGGTATGGCTTCATTCAGCTCCGGTTCCCAACGATCAAGGCGAGT
TACATGATCCCCCATGTTGTGCAAAAAAGCGGTTAGCTCCTTCGGTCCTCCGATCGTTGTCAGAAGTAAG
TTGGCCGCAGTGTTATCACTCATGGTTATGGCAGCACTGCATAATTCTCTTACTGTCATGCCATCCGTAA
GATGCTTTTCTGTGACTGGTGAGTACTCAACCAAGTCATTCTGAGAATAGTGTATGCGGCGACCGAGTTG
CTCTTGCCCGGCGTCAATACGGGATAATACCGCGCCACATAGCAGAACTTTAAAAGTGCTCATCATTGGA
AAACGTTCTTCGGGGCGAAAACTCTCAAGGATCTTACCGCTGTTGAGATCCAGTTCGATGTAACCCACTC
GTGCACCCAACTGATCTTCAGCATCTTTTACTTTCACCAGCGTTTCTGGGTGAGCAAAAACAGGAAGGCA
AAATGCCGCAAAAAAGGGAATAAGGGCGACACGGAAATGTTGAATACTCATACTCTTCCTTTTTCAATAT
TATTGAAGCATTTATCAGGGTTATTGTCTCATGAGCGGATACATATTTGAATGTATTTAGAAAAATAAAC
AAATAGGGGTTCCGCGCACATTTCCCCGAAAAGTGCCACCTGTCATGACCAAAATCCCTTAACGTGAGTT
TTCGTTCCACTGAGCGTCAGACCCCGTAGAAAAGATCAAAGGATCTTCTTGAGATCCTTTTTTTCTGCGC
GTAATCTGCTGCTTGCAAACAAAAAAACCACCGCTACCAGCGGTGGTTTGTTTGCCGGATCAAGAGCTAC
CAACTCTTTTTCCGAAGGTAACTGGCTTCAGCAGAGCGCAGATACCAAATACTGTTCTTCTAGTGTAGCC
GTAGTTAGGCCACCACTTCAAGAACTCTGTAGCACCGCCTACATACCTCGCTCTGCTAATCCTGTTACCA
GTGGCTGCTGCCAGTGGCGATAAGTCGTGTCTTACCGGGTTGGACTCAAGACGATAGTTACCGGATAAGG
CGCAGCGGTCGGGCTGAACGGGGGGTTCGTGCACACAGCCCAGCTTGGAGCGAACGACCTACACCGAACT
GAGATACCTACAGCGTGAGCTATGAGAAAGCGCCACGCTTCCCGAAGGGAGAAAGGCGGACAGGTATCCG
GTAAGCGGCAGGGTCGGAACAGGAGAGCGCACGAGGGAGCTTCCAGGGGGAAACGCCTGGTATCTTTATA
GTCCTGTCGGGTTTCGCCACCTCTGACTTGAGCGTCGATTTTTGTGATGCTCGTCAGGGGGGCGGAGCCT
ATGGAAAAACGCCAGCAACGCGGCCTTTTTACGGTTCCTGGCCTTTTGCTGGCCTTTTGCTCACATGTTC
TTTCCTGCGTTATCCCCTGATTCTGTGGATAACCGTGCGGCCGCAACACGTCTCGAGTA
Features (pLannotate 1.2.2; 7 found; start..end, strand, type, name):
    178..891     +  CDS            superfolder GFP: GFP variant that folds robustly even when fused to poorly folded proteins (Pédelacq et al., 2006)
    903..974     +  terminator     rrnB T1 terminator: transcription terminator T1 from the E. coli rrnB gene
    990..1017    +  terminator     T7Te terminator: phage T7 early transcription terminator
   1193..1239    +  terminator     T7 terminator: transcription terminator for bacteriophage T7 RNA polymerase
   1361..2221    -  CDS            AmpR: β-lactamase; bla; confers resistance to ampicillin, carbenicillin, and related antibiotics
   2222..2326    -  promoter       AmpR promoter: bla
   2429..3017    +  rep_origin     ori: high-copy-number ColE1/pMB1/pBR322/pUC origin of replication
