[The description below was written by a language model from this plasmid's Addgene catalogue record and pLannotate feature annotations shown in this document.]
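Description:
pTE5417_p3WJdB_promoter dropout vector is an empty synthetic-biology backbone designed as a promoter probe plasmid for Golden Gate cloning. It is built on a small pAmp/ColE1 backbone and is propagated in E. coli through a ColE1/pMB1-type origin of replication, with selection by ampicillin via the β-lactamase gene (AmpR) expressed from its native bla promoter. The sequenced plasmid is 3,139 nt; the record lists copy number as unknown.

The functional part of the construct is a promoter placeholder, or dropout site, positioned upstream of a 3WJdB reporter followed by a T7 terminator. 3WJdB is a fluorogenic RNA aptamer reporter (a three-way junction dimeric Broccoli), so its signal reports transcription directly without requiring translation. It is not picked up by the automated annotation, although the T7 terminator that follows it is. The feature table shows a superfolder GFP coding sequence followed by the rrnB T1 and T7Te terminators, located just upstream of the reporter region. This most likely represents the dropout cassette in the style of the Marburg Collection, although the record does not explicitly say so. In that design, a visible fluorescent marker occupies the cloning site and is replaced when a promoter part is inserted by Golden Gate assembly, so correct clones can be recognised by loss of green fluorescence. The promoter driving sfGFP is not annotated.

Once a candidate promoter is inserted, it controls transcription of the aptamer. The associated work applied this format to in vitro transcription-based biosensing of glycolate for prototyping an enzyme cascade.
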