Addgene plasmid #221191: pTE5417_p3WJdB_promoter dropout vector
Purpose: (Empty Backbone) Promoter probe vector with dropout sequence for promoter sequences with 3WJdB reporter
Depositing lab: Tobias Erb. Depositing organization: Max Planck Institute for Terrestrial Microbiology. Publication: In vitro transcription-based biosensing of glycolate for prototyping of a complex enzyme cascade. Barthel S, Brenker L, Diehl C, Bohra N, Giaveri S, Paczia N, Erb TJ. Synth Biol (Oxf). 2024 Sep 20;9(1):ysae013. doi: 10.1093/synbio/ysae013. eCollection 2024. PubMed 39399720.
Backbone
  Vector backbone: pAmp/ColE1
  Backbone size (bp): 2109
  Modifications to backbone: added a 3WJdB reporter with T7 terminator under the control of a promoter placeholder/dropout site (see Marburg Collection)
  Vector type: Synthetic Biology
  Promoter: Promoter Placeholder/Dropout Vector
Growth in bacteria
  Bacterial resistance: Ampicillin, 100 μg/mL
  Growth temperature: 37°C
  Growth strain: DH5alpha
  Copy number: Unknown
Gene/Insert
  Cloning method: Golden Gate
  Sequencing primers: 5′ CGGTTCCTGGCCTTTTGC; 3′ GATAGGTGCCTCACTGATTAAGC
Terms and licenses: Academic/Nonprofit Terms; Industry Terms: Not Available to Industry
Depositor comments: For details on placeholder/dropout sequences see Stukenberg et al.: https://doi.org/10.1021/acssynbio.1c00126. Please visit https://doi.org/10.1101/2024.04.26.591264 for bioRxiv preprint.
How to cite: pTE5417_p3WJdB_promoter dropout vector was a gift from Tobias Erb (Addgene plasmid # 221191 ; http://n2t.net/addgene:221191 ; RRID:Addgene_221191)
